>Addgene plasmid #244931 | pHD-pYtag(Clover)-ScarlessDsRed | addgene full sequence | sequence record 492363 | Addgene NGS Result
CTGACTTGACGGGACGGCGCAAGCTCATGACCAAAATCCCTTAACGTGAGTTACGCGCGCGTCGTTCCAC
TGAGCGTCAGACCCCGTAGAAAAGATCAAAGGATCTTCTTGAGATCCTTTTTTTCTGCGCGTAATCTGCT
GCTTGCAAACAAAAAAACCACCGCTACCAGCGGTGGTTTGTTTGCCGGATCAAGAGCTACCAACTCTTTT
TCCGAAGGTAACTGGCTTCAGCAGAGCGCAGATACCAAATACTGTTCTTCTAGTGTAGCCGTAGTTAGCC
CACCACTTCAAGAACTCTGTAGCACCGCCTACATACCTCGCTCTGCTAATCCTGTTACCAGTGGCTGCTG
CCAGTGGCGATAAGTCGTGTCTTACCGGGTTGGACTCAAGACGATAGTTACCGGATAAGGCGCAGCGGTC
GGGCTGAACGGGGGGTTCGTGCACACAGCCCAGCTTGGAGCGAACGACCTACACCGAACTGAGATACCTA
CAGCGTGAGCTATGAGAAAGCGCCACGCTTCCCGAAGGGAGAAAGGCGGACAGGTATCCGGTAAGCGGCA
GGGTCGGAACAGGAGAGCGCACGAGGGAGCTTCCAGGGGGAAACGCCTGGTATCTTTATAGTCCTGTCGG
GTTTCGCCACCTCTGACTTGAGCGTCGATTTTTGTGATGCTCGTCAGGGGGGCGGAGCCTATGGAAAAAC
GCCAGCAACGCGGCCTTTTTACGGTTCCTGGCCTTTTGCTGGCCTTTTGCTCACATGTTCTTTCCTGCGT
TATCCCCTGATTCTGTGGATAACCGTATTACCGCCTTTGAGTGAGCTGATACCGCTCGCCGCAGCCGAAC
GACCGAGCGCAGCGAGTCAGTGAGCGAGGAAGCGGAAGGCGAGAGTAGGGAACTGCCAGGCATCAAACTA
AGCAGAAGGCCCCTGACGGATGGCCTTTTTGCGTTTCTACAAACTCTTTCTGTGTTGTAAAACGACGGCC
AGTCTTAAGCTCGGGCCCCCTGGGCGGTTCTGATAACGAGTAATCGTTAATCCGCAAATAACGTAAAAAC
CCGCTTCGGCGGGTTTTTTTATGGGGGGAGTTTAGGGAAAGAGCATTTGTCAGAATATTTAAGGGCGCCT
GTCACTTTGCTTGATATATGAGAATTATTTAACCTTATAAATGAGAAAAAAGCAACGCACTTTAAATAAG
ATACGTTGCTTTTTCGATTGATGAACACCTATAATTAAACTATTCATCTATTATTTATGATTTTTTGTAT
ATACAATATTTCTAGTTTGTTAAAGAGAATTAAGAAAATAAATCTCGAAAATAATAAAGGGAAAATCAGT
TTTTGATATCAAAATTATACATGTCAACGATAATACAAAATATAATACAAACTATAAGATGTTATCAGTA
TTTATTATGCATTTAGAATACGTACTCAGCGTCTGGGTTCCCCATCGGTGATGTCGTATAAGAGACGTAT
AGGAGACCTATAGTGTCTTCGGGGCCGAGGCTCTGGTTCTCCACCTCCCGTCCCTAATCCCGATTATGAG
CCCATTCGGAAAGGTCAAAGAGATTTGTATAGTGGCCTCAATCAAAGAAGAATCGGGTCAGGTTCCGGCC
CGCCGCCAGTCCCAAACCCCGACTATGAACCAATCAGGAAAGGCCAACGGGATTTGTACTCAGGATTGAA
TCAGCGCAGGATAGGTTCCGGCTCCGGGCCACCACCCGTCCCTAACCCAGATTACGAACCCATACGCAAG
GGACAACGCGATCTTTACAGCGGATTGAACCAACGACGAATAGGATCTGGTTCTGGCGGAAGCGGAGCTA
CTAACTTCAGCCTGCTGAAGCAGGCTGGAGACGTGGAGGAGAACCCTGGACCTATGGTGAGCAAGGGCGA
GGAGCTGTTCACCGGGGTTGTGCCCATCCTGGTCGAGCTGGACGGCGACGTAAACGGCCACAAGTTCAGC
GTCCGCGGCGAGGGCGAGGGCGATGCCACCAACGGCAAGCTGACCCTGAAGTTCATCTGCACCACCGGCA
AGCTGCCCGTGCCCTGGCCCACCCTCGTGACCACCTTCGGCTACGGCGTGGCCTGCTTCAGCCGCTACCC
CGACCACATGAAGCAGCACGACTTCTTCAAGTCCGCCATGCCCGAAGGCTACGTCCAGGAGCGCACCATC
TCTTTCAAGGACGACGGTACCTACAAGACCCGCGCCGAGGTGAAGTTCGAGGGCGACACCCTGGTGAACC
GCATCGAGCTGAAGGGCATCGACTTCAAGGAGGACGGCAACATCCTGGGGCACAAGCTGGAGTACAACTT
CAACAGCCACAACGTCTATATCACGGCCGACAAGCAGAAGAACGGCATCAAGGCTAACTTCAAGATCCGC
CACAACGTTGAGGACGGCAGCGTGCAGCTCGCCGACCACTACCAGCAGAACACCCCCATCGGCGACGGCC
CCGTGCTGCTGCCCGACAACCACTACCTGAGCCATCAGTCCGCCCTGAGCAAAGACCCCAACGAGAAGCG
CGATCACATGGTCCTGCTGGAGTTCGTGACCGCCGCCGGCTCCGGCTCTCCAGACCCCGCGGCGCACCTG
CCCTTCTTCTACGGCAGCATCTCGCGTGCCGAGGCCGAGGAGCACCTGAAGCTGGCGGGCATGGCGGACG
GGCTCTTCCTGCTGCGCCAGTGCCTGCGCTCGCTGGGCGGCTATGTGCTGTCGCTCGTGCACGATGTGCG
CTTCCACCACTTTCCCATCGAGCGCCAGCTCAACGGCACCTACGCCATTGCCGGCGGCAAAGCGCACTGT
GGACCGGCAGAGCTCTGCGAGTTCTACTCGCGCGACCCCGACGGGCTGCCCTGCAACCTGCGCAAGCCGT
GCAACCGGCCGTCGGGCCTCGAGCCGCAGCCGGGGGTCTTCGACTGCCTGCGAGACGCCATGGTGCGTGA
CTACGTGCGCCAGACGTGGAAGCTGGAGGGCGAGGCCCTGGAGCAGGCCATCATCAGCCAGGCCCCGCAG
GTGGAGAAGCTCATTGCTACGACGGCCCACGAGCGGATGCCCTGGTACCACAGCAGCCTGACGCGTGAGG
AGGCCGAGCGCAAACTTTACTCTGGGGCGCAGACCGACGGCAAGTTCCTGCTGAGGCCGCGGAAGGAGCA
GGGCACATACGCCCTGTCCCTCATCTATGGGAAGACGGTGTACCACTACCTCATCAGCCAAGACAAGGCG
GGCAAGTACTGCATTCCCGAGGGCACCAAGTTTGACACGCTCTGGCAGCTGGTGGAGTATCTGAAGCTGA
AGGCGGACGGGCTCATCTACTGCCTGAAGGAGGCCTGCCCCAACAGCAGTGCCTGATTAACCCTAGAAAG
ATAATCATATTGTGACGTACGTTAAAGATAATCATGCGTAAAATTGACGCATGTGTTTTATCGGTCTGTA
TATCGAGGTTTATTTATTAATTTGAATAGATATTAAGTTTTATTATATTTACACTTACATACTAATAATA
AATTCAACAAACAATTTATTTATGTTTATTTATTTATTAAAAAAAAACAAAAACTCAAAATTTCTTCTAT
AAAGTAACAAAACTTTTAGGATCTAATTCAATTAGAGACTAATTCAATTAGAGCTAATTCAATTAGGATC
CAAGCTTATCGATTTCGAACCCTCGACCGCCGGAGTATAAATAGAGGCGCTTCGTCTACGGAGCGACAAT
TCAATTCAAACAAGCAAAGTGAACACGTCGCTAAGCGAAAGCTAAGCAAATAAACAAGCGCAGCTGAACA
AGCTAAACAATCGGCTCGAAGCCGGTCGCCACCATGGCCTCCTCCGAGGACGTCATCAAGGAGTTCATGC
GCTTCAAGGTGCGCATGGAGGGCTCCGTGAACGGCCACGAGTTCGAGATCGAGGGCGAGGGCGAGGGCCG
CCCCTACGAGGGCACCCAGACCGCCAAGCTGAAGGTGACCAAGGGCGGCCCCCTGCCCTTCGCCTGGGAC
ATCCTGTCCCCCCAGTTCCAGTACGGCTCCAAGGTGTACGTGAAGCACCCCGCCGACATCCCCGACTACA
AGAAGCTGTCCTTCCCCGAGGGCTTCAAGTGGGAGCGCGTGATGAACTTCGAGGACGGCGGCGTGGTGAC
CGTGACCCAGGACTCCTCCCTCCAGGACGGCTCCTTCATCTACAAGGTGAAGTTCATCGGCGTGAACTTC
CCCTCCGACGGCCCCGTAATGCAGAAGAAGACTATGGGCTGGGAGGCGTCCACCGAGCGCCTGTACCCCC
GCGACGGCGTGCTGAAGGGCGAGATCCACAAGGCCCTGAAGCTGAAGGACGGCGGCCACTACCTGGTGGA
GTTCAAGTCCATCTACATGGCCAAGAAGCCCGTGCAGCTGCCCGGCTACTACTACGTGGACTCCAAGCTG
GACATCACCTCCCACAACGAGGACTACACCATCGTGGAGCAGTACGAGCGCGCCGAGGGCCGCCACCACC
TGTTCCTGTAGCGGCCGCGACTCTAGATCATAATCAGCCATACCACATTTGTAGAGGTTTTACTTGCTTT
AAAAAACCTCCCACACCTCCCCCTGAACCTGAAACATAAAATGAATGCAATTGTTGTTGTTAACTTGTTT
ATTGCAGCTTATAATGGTTACAAATAAAGCAATAGCATCACAAATTTCACAAATAAAGCATTTTTTTCAC
TGCATTCTAGTTGTGGTTTGTCCAAACTCATCAATGTATCTTAGATATCTATAACAAGAAAATATATATA
TAATAAGTTATCACGTAAGTAGAACATGAAATAACAATATAATTATCGTATGAGTTAAATCTTAAAAGTC
ACGTAAAAGATAATCATGCGTCATTTTGACTCACGCGGTCGTTATAGTTCAAAATCAGTGACACTTACCG
CATTGACAAGCACGCCTCACGGGAGCTCCAAGCGGCGACTGAGATGTCCTAAATGCACAGCGACGGATTC
GCGCTATTTAGAAAGAGAGAGCAATATTTCAAGAATGCATGCGTCAATTTTACGCAGACTATCTTTCTAG
GGTTAAGGAAGAGCCGTCGCTCTTCCCCGGGAAAAGAAGACCATATACGTCTCCTATAGGTCTCGTATAC
TGCTTCCTATACGACATCACCGATGGGGAACACGAAGCGATCCAGCCCCCCTTATTAGCCCGGGCGAAAG
GCCCAGTCTTTCGACTGAGCCTTTCGTTTTATTTGATGCCTGGCAGTTCCCTACTCTCGCATGGGGAGTC
CCCACACTACCATCGGCGCTACGGCGTTTCACTTCTGAGTTCGGCATGGGGTCAGGTGGGACCACCGCGC
TACTGCCGCCAGGCAAACAAGGGGTGTTATGAGCCATATTCAGGTATAAATGGGCTCGCGATAATGTTCA
GAATTGGTTAATTGGTTGTAACACTGACCCCTATTTGTTTATTTTTCTAAATACATTCAAATATGTATCC
GCTCATGAGACAATAACCCTGATAAATGCTTCAATAATATTGAAAAAGGAAGAATATGAGTATTCAACAT
TTCCGTGTCGCCCTTATTCCCTTTTTTGCGGCATTTTGCCTTCCTGTTTTTGCTCACCCAGAAACGCTGG
TGAAAGTAAAAGATGCTGAAGATCAGTTGGGTGCACGAGTGGGTTACATCGAACTGGATCTCAACAGCGG
TAAGATCCTTGAGAGTTTTCGCCCCGAAGAACGTTTTCCAATGATGAGCACTTTTAAAGTTCTGCTATGT
GGCGCGGTATTATCCCGTATTGACGCCGGGCAAGAGCAACTCGGTCGCCGCATACACTATTCTCAGAATG
ACTTGGTTGAGTACTCACCAGTCACAGAAAAGCATCTTACGGATGGCATGACAGTAAGAGAATTATGCAG
TGCTGCCATAACCATGAGTGATAACACTGCGGCCAACTTACTTCTGACAACGATCGGAGGACCGAAGGAG
CTAACCGCTTTTTTGCACAACATGGGGGATCATGTAACTCGCCTTGATCGTTGGGAACCGGAGCTGAATG
AAGCCATACCAAACGACGAGCGTGACACCACGATGCCTGTAGCGATGGCAACAACGTTGCGCAAACTATT
AACTGGCGAACTACTTACTCTAGCTTCCCGGCAACAATTAATAGACTGGATGGAGGCGGATAAAGTTGCA
GGACCACTTCTGCGCTCGGCCCTTCCGGCTGGCTGGTTTATTGCTGATAAATCCGGAGCCGGTGAGCGTG
GTTCTCGCGGTATCATCGCAGCGCTGGGGCCAGATGGTAAGCCCTCCCGTATCGTAGTTATCTACACGAC
GGGGAGTCAGGCAACTATGGATGAACGAAATAGACAGATCGCTGAGATAGGTGCCTCACTGATTAAGCAT
TGGTAAGCAGAGCATTACG
Features (pLannotate 1.2.2; 15 found; start..end, strand, type, name):
    109..697     +  rep_origin     ori: high-copy-number ColE1/pMB1/pBR322/pUC origin of replication
    922..939     +  terminator     rrnB T2 terminator (fragment): transcription terminator T2 from the E. coli rrnB gene
    964..983     -  CDS            lacZα (fragment): LacZα fragment of β-galactosidase; lacZ fragment
   1490..1594    +  CDS            CD3E (fragment): CD3E_HUMAN - Also known as T3E. Experimental evidence at protein level: Swiss-Prot protein existence level 1. Part of the TCR-CD3 complex present on T-lymphocyte cell surface that plays an essential role in adaptive immune response. When antigen presenting cells (APCs) activate T-cell receptor (TCR), TCR- mediated signals are transmitted across the cell membrane by the CD3 chains CD3D, CD3E, CD3G and CD3Z. All CD3 chains contain immunoreceptor tyrosine-based activation motifs (ITAMs) in their cytoplasmic domain. Upon TCR engagement, these motifs become phosphorylated by Src family protein tyro
   1874..2560    +  CDS            Clover: Clover is a basic (constitutively fluorescent) green/yellow fluorescent protein published in 2012, derived from Aequorea victoria. It is reported to be a rapidly-maturing weak dimer with high acid sensitivity.
   2570..3343    +  CDS            ZAP70 (fragment): ZAP70_HUMAN - Also known as SRK. Experimental evidence at protein level: Swiss-Prot protein existence level 1. Tyrosine kinase that plays an essential role in regulation of the adaptive immune response. Regulates motility, adhesion and cytokine expression of mature T-cells, as well as thymocyte development. Contributes also to the development and activation of primary B- lymphocytes. When antigen presenting cells (APC) activate T-cell receptor (TCR), a serie of phosphorylations lead to the recruitment of ZAP70 to the doubly phosphorylated TCR component CD247/CD3Z through ITAM motif at the plas
   3670..3792    +  promoter       hsp70 promoter (fragment): Drosophila melanogaster hsp70Bb promoter
   3814..4488    +  CDS            DsRed-Express: DsRed-Express is a basic (constitutively fluorescent) orange fluorescent protein published in 2002, derived from Discosoma sp.. It is reported to be a rapidly-maturing tetramer with low acid sensitivity.
   4506..4589    +  CDS            large T antigen (fragment): large T antigen from SV40 (simian virus 40)
   4612..4733    +  polyA_signal   SV40 poly(A) signal: SV40 polyadenylation signal
   5175..5215    -  terminator     rrnB T1 terminator (fragment): transcription terminator T1 from the E. coli rrnB gene
   5217..5332    -  ncRNA          5S rRNA: Accession: RF00001 - 5S ribosomal RNA
   5363..5387    +  CDS            KanR (fragment): aminoglycoside phosphotransferase; aph(3')-Ia; confers resistance to kanamycin
   5417..5513    +  promoter       AmpR promoter (fragment): bla
   5516..6376    +  CDS            AmpR: β-lactamase; bla; confers resistance to ampicillin, carbenicillin, and related antibiotics
