[The description below was written by a language model from this plasmid's Addgene catalogue record and pLannotate feature annotations shown in this document.]
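Description:
pHD-pYtag(Clover)-ScarlessDsRed is a CRISPR homology-directed repair donor plasmid built on the pHD backbone, intended for knocking a live-cell kinase-activity biosensor into endogenous receptor tyrosine kinase (RTK) genes in Drosophila. In bacteria it is a high-copy plasmid carried on a ColE1/pUC-type origin and selected with ampicillin through the bla gene and its promoter. The short rrnB terminator, 5S rRNA, lacZα and KanR fragments in the annotation appear to be backbone remnants rather than functional parts.

The payload is the pYtag system, recorded as 3xITAM-P2A-Clover-ZtSH2. The annotation detects a fragment of human CD3ε, consistent with the ITAM-bearing tail, followed by the green/yellow fluorescent protein Clover fused to a fragment of human ZAP70, consistent with its SH2 region. When inserted in frame at an RTK, the ITAM repeats would be appended to the receptor, while the P2A ribosome-skipping peptide releases Clover-ZtSH2 as a separate soluble reporter. Because doubly phosphorylated ITAMs recruit ZAP70, receptor activation should be read out as relocalisation of Clover fluorescence to the receptor. No promoter is annotated upstream of this cassette, which fits expression from the targeted locus.

Downstream lies a visible transgenesis marker: DsRed-Express behind a fragment of the Drosophila hsp70 promoter, followed by SV40 sequence and polyadenylation signal. Any enhancer driving the marker is not annotated. The "Scarless" name implies that the marker can be removed after screening, but the elements for excision, and any homology arms, are not annotated; arms for a given RTK would presumably need to be added by the user.
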