Addgene plasmid #244931: pHD-pYtag(Clover)-ScarlessDsRed
Purpose: Vector containing a Clover-based pYtag biosensor for CRISPR insertion into Drosophila RTKs, with a DsRed marker.
Depositing lab: Jared Toettcher. Depositing organization: Princeton University. Publication: A live-cell biosensor of in vivo receptor tyrosine kinase activity reveals feedback regulation of a developmental gradient. Ho EK, Kim-Yip RP, Simpkins AG, Farahani PE, Oatman HR, Posfai E, Shvartsman SY, Toettcher JE. Cell Rep. 2025 Jul 22;44(7):115930. doi: 10.1016/j.celrep.2025.115930. Epub 2025 Jun 27. PubMed 40581929.
Backbone
  Vector backbone: pHD
  Vector type: CRISPR
  Selectable markers: DsRed
Growth in bacteria
  Bacterial resistance: Ampicillin, 100 μg/mL
  Growth temperature: 37°C
  Growth strain: DH5alpha
  Copy number: High Copy
Gene/Insert
  Gene/Insert name: Clover-tagged pYtag system (3xITAM P2A Clover-ZtSH2)
Terms and licenses: Academic/Nonprofit Terms; Industry Terms: Not Available to Industry
How to cite: pHD-pYtag(Clover)-ScarlessDsRed was a gift from Jared Toettcher (Addgene plasmid # 244931 ; http://n2t.net/addgene:244931 ; RRID:Addgene_244931)
